Addgene plasmid #121169: CAG-FNLS-T2A-EGFP-ires-puro
Purpose: CAG promoter driven expression of FNLS BE3 base editor, EGFP and Puromycin resistance.
Depositing lab: Timo Otonkoski. Depositing organization: University of Helsinki.
Backbone
  Vector backbone: PyCAG
  Total vector size (bp): 12644
  Vector type: Mammalian Expression, CRISPR
  Selectable markers: Puromycin ; EGFP
Growth in bacteria
  Bacterial resistance: Ampicillin, 100 μg/mL
  Growth temperature: 37°C
  Growth strain: DH5alpha
  Copy number: High Copy
Gene/Insert
  Gene/Insert name: FNLS-T2A-EGFP-ires-puro
  Species: Streptococcus pyogenes
  Insert size (bp): 6042
  Tag / fusion protein: T2A-EGFP-ires-puro (C terminal on insert)
Resource information
  A portion of this plasmid was derived from a plasmid made by: BE3 FNLS fragment cloned from pLenti-FNLS-P2A-GFP-PGK-Puro (Plasmid #110869) from Lukas Dow lab.
Terms and licenses: Academic/Nonprofit Terms; Industry Terms: Not Available to Industry
How to cite: CAG-FNLS-T2A-EGFP-ires-puro was a gift from Timo Otonkoski (Addgene plasmid # 121169 ; http://n2t.net/addgene:121169 ; RRID:Addgene_121169)
