[The description below was written by a language model from this plasmid's Addgene catalogue record and pLannotate feature annotations shown in this document.]
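Description:
CAG-FNLS-T2A-EGFP-ires-puro is a mammalian expression plasmid on the PyCAG backbone that delivers a cytosine base editor together with a fluorescent reporter and a drug-selection marker from a single transcript. It is maintained in E. coli as a high-copy plasmid through a ColE1/pUC-type origin and an ampicillin resistance gene (β-lactamase). The backbone also carries an SV40 origin of replication, SV40 polyadenylation signals and remnants of lac regulatory sequences. The catalogue lists a total size of 12,644 bp, while the annotated sequencing record is 12,494 nt, so the two differ slightly.

Expression is driven by the CAG promoter, annotated here as the CMV immediate-early enhancer, the chicken β-actin promoter and a chimeric β-actin/β-globin intron, which gives strong constitutive transcription in many mammalian cell types. The open reading frame encodes the FNLS version of BE3: rat APOBEC1 cytidine deaminase joined by a short linker to Streptococcus pyogenes Cas9, followed by the phage PBS2 uracil glycosylase inhibitor (UGI), which blocks excision of the deaminated base. The small segment the software labels as an ABE(7.10) fragment most likely reflects the linker shared between base editor designs rather than an adenine deaminase. According to the record, a T2A self-cleaving peptide then separates EGFP from the editor, although T2A itself is not annotated. An EMCV IRES allows translation of puromycin N-acetyltransferase from the same mRNA, which ends at a bGH polyadenylation signal. The FNLS fragment was derived from a lentiviral FNLS construct.

No guide RNA cassette is annotated, so a guide would need to be supplied separately. The plasmid suits C-to-T base editing with enrichment of transfected cells by EGFP fluorescence or puromycin selection.
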