Features (pLannotate 1.2.2; 22 found; start..end, strand, type, name):
    304..438     +  polyA_signal   SV40 poly(A) signal: SV40 polyadenylation signal
    452..831     +  enhancer       CMV enhancer: human cytomegalovirus immediate early enhancer
    833..1110    +  promoter       chicken β-actin promoter: No description available
   1111..2127    +  intron         chimeric intron: chimera between introns from chicken β-actin and rabbit β-globin
   2352..3038    +  CDS            Apobec1: ABEC1_RAT - Experimental evidence at protein level: Swiss-Prot protein existence level 1. Catalytic component of the apolipoprotein B mRNA editing enzyme complex which is responsible for the postranscriptional editing of a CAA codon for Gln to a UAA codon for stop in the APOB mRNA. May also play a role in the epigenetic regulation of gene expression by participating in DNA demethylation. From Rattus norvegicus (Rat).
   3039..3086    +  CDS            ABE(7.10) (fragment): adenine base editor comprising wild-type E. coli TadA fused to the evolved TadA*(7.10) mutant (Gaudelli et al., 2017)
   3087..7186    +  CDS            Cas9 (fragment): Cas9 (Csn1) endonuclease from the Streptococcus pyogenes Type II CRISPR/Cas system generates RNA-guided double strand breaks in DNA
   7200..7448    +  CDS            UGI: UNGI_BPPB2 - Experimental evidence at protein level: Swiss-Prot protein existence level 1. This protein binds specifically and reversibly to the host uracil-DNA glycosylase, preventing removal of uracil residues from PBS2 DNA by the host uracil-excision repair system. From Bacillus phage PBS2 (Bacteriophage PBS2).
   7554..8273    +  CDS            EGFP: the original enhanced GFP (Yang et al., 1996) mammalian codon-optimized
   8406..8868    +  misc_feature   IRES: internal ribosome entry site (IRES) of the encephalomyocarditis virus (EMCV)
   8882..9481    +  CDS            PuroR: puromycin N-acetyltransferase; pac from Streptomyces alboniger; confers resistance to puromycin
   9568..9792    +  polyA_signal   bGH poly(A) signal: bovine growth hormone polyadenylation signal
   9861..9883    -  protein_bind   lac operator (fragment): The lac repressor binds to the lac operator to inhibit transcription in E. coli. This inhibition can be relieved by adding lactose or isopropyl-β-D-thiogalactopyranoside (IPTG). lac repressor encoded by lacI
   9887..9917    -  promoter       lac promoter: promoter for the E. coli lac operon
   9932..9953    -  protein_bind   CAP binding site: CAP binding activates transcription in the presence of cAMP. E. coli catabolite activator protein
   9966..10005   -  CDS            lacI (fragment): lac repressor; lacI; The lac repressor binds to the lac operator to inhibit transcription in E. coli. This inhibition can be relieved by adding lactose or isopropyl-β-D-thiogalactopyranoside (IPTG).
  10012..10034   +  promoter       SV40 promoter (fragment): SV40 enhancer and early promoter
  10058..10193   +  rep_origin     SV40 ori: SV40 origin of replication
  10213..10347   +  polyA_signal   SV40 poly(A) signal: SV40 polyadenylation signal
  10349..10403   -  CDS            lacI (fragment): lac repressor; lacI; The lac repressor binds to the lac operator to inhibit transcription in E. coli. This inhibition can be relieved by adding lactose or isopropyl-β-D-thiogalactopyranoside (IPTG).
  10586..11174   -  rep_origin     ori: high-copy-number ColE1/pMB1/pBR322/pUC origin of replication
  11345..12205   -  CDS            AmpR: β-lactamase; bla; confers resistance to ampicillin, carbenicillin, and related antibiotics
>Addgene plasmid #121169 | CAG-FNLS-T2A-EGFP-ires-puro | addgene full sequence | sequence record 235002 | Addgene NGS Result
TTGTCATAGTAATGATTGGGTGGAAACATTCCAGGCCTGGGTGGAGAGGCTTTTTGCTTCCTCTTGCAAA
ACCACACTGACATTCCAGGCCTGGGTGGAGAGGCTTTTTGCTTCCTCTTGCAAAACCACACTGCCCTCTG
GAGGGCAGTTGCCTAGCAACTAATTAAAAGAGGATGTCGCACGGCCAGCTGCGGTCAGTTAGTCACTTCC
TGCTTAACTGACTTGACATTTTCTATTTTAAGAGTCGGGAGGAAAATTACTGTGTTGGAGGCCCTCCGCC
ATCTTCTGAAGCTGAATCGAATTAACTTGTTTATTGCAGCTTATAATGGTTACAAATAAAGCAATAGCAT
CACAAATTTCACAAATAAAGCATTTTTTTCACTGCATTCTAGTTGTGGTTTGTCCAAACTCATCAATGTA
TCTTATCATGTCTGGATCTGATATCATCGTCGACATTGATTATTGACTAGTTATTAATAGTAATCAATTA
CGGGGTCATTAGTTCATAGCCCATATATGGAGTTCCGCGTTACATAACTTACGGTAAATGGCCCGCCTGG
CTGACCGCCCAACGACCCCCGCCCATTGACGTCAATAATGACGTATGTTCCCATAGTAACGCCAATAGGG
ACTTTCCATTGACGTCAATGGGTGGAGTATTTACGGTAAACTGCCCACTTGGCAGTACATCAAGTGTATC
ATATGCCAAGTACGCCCCCTATTGACGTCAATGACGGTAAATGGCCCGCCTGGCATTATGCCCAGTACAT
GACCTTATGGGACTTTCCTACTTGGCAGTACATCTACGTATTAGTCATCGCTATTACCATGGTCGAGGTG
AGCCCCACGTTCTGCTTCACTCTCCCCATCTCCCCCCCCTCCCCACCCCCAATTTTGTATTTATTTATTT
TTTAATTATTTTGTGCAGCGATGGGGGCGGGGGGGGGGGGGGGGCGCGCGCCAGGCGGGGCGGGGCGGGG
CGAGGGGCGGGGCGGGGCGAGGCGGAGAGGTGCGGCGGCAGCCAATCAGAGCGGCGCGCTCCGAAAGTTT
CCTTTTATGGCGAGGCGGCGGCGGCGGCGGCCCTATAAAAAGCGAAGCGCGCGGCGGGCGGGAGTCGCTG
CGCGCTGCCTTCGCCCCGTGCCCCGCTCCGCCGCCGCCTCGCGCCGCCCGCCCCGGCTCTGACTGACCGC
GTTACTCCCACAGGTGAGCGGGCGGGACGGCCCTTCTCCTCCGGGCTGTAATTAGCGCTTGGTTTAATGA
CGGCTTGTTTCTTTTCTGTGGCTGCGTGAAAGCCTTGAGGGGCTCCGGGAGGGCCCTTTGTGCGGGGGGA
GCGGCTCGGGGGGTGCGTGCGTGTGTGTGTGCGTGGGGAGCGCCGCGTGCGGCTCCGCGCTGCCCGGCGG
CTGTGAGCGCTGCGGGCGCGGCGCGGGGCTTTGTGCGCTCCGCAGTGTGCGCGAGGGGAGCGCGGCCGGG
GGCGGTGCCCCGCGGTGCGGGGGGGGCTGCGAGGGGAACAAAGGCTGCGTGCGGGGTGTGTGCGTGGGGG
GGTGAGCAGGGGGTGTGGGCGCGTCGGTCGGGCTGCAACCCCCCCTGCACCCCCCTCCCCGAGTTGCTGA
GCACGGCCCGGCTTCGGGTGCGGGGCTCCGTACGGGGCGTGGCGCGGGGCTCGCCGTGCCGGGCGGGGGG
TGGCGGCAGGTGGGGGTGCCGGGCGGGGCGGGGCCGCCTCGGGCCGGGGAGGGCTCGGGGGAGGGGCGCG
GCGGCCCCCGGAGCGCCGGCGGCTGTCGAGGCGCGGCGAGCCGCAGCCATTGCCTTTTATGGTAATCGTG
CGAGAGGGCGCAGGGACTTCCTTTGTCCCAAATCTGTGCGGAGCCGAAATCTGGGAGGCGCCGCCGCACC
CCCTCTAGCGGGCGCGGGGCGAAGCGGTGCGGCGCCGGCAGGAAGGAAATGGGCGGGGAGGGCCTTCGTG
CGTCGCCGCGCCGCCGTCCCCTTCTCCCTCTCCAGCCTCGGGGCTGTCCGCGGGGGGACGGCTGCCTTCG
GGGGGGACGGGGCAGGGCGGGGTTCGGCTTCTGGCGTGTGACCGGCGGCTCTAGAGCCTCTGCTAACCAT
GTTCATGCCTTCTTCTTTTTCCTACAGCTCCTGGGCAACGTGCTGGTTATTGTGCTGTCTCATCATTTTG
GCAAAGAATTCCTCGACCGGTGATCGCATGTCGACGCTAGCCTCTCAGTAGATCCGCCACCATGGACTAT
AAGGACCACGACGGAGACTACAAGGATCATGATATTGATTACAAAGACGATGACGATAAGATGGCCCCAA
AGAAGAAGCGGAAGGTCGGTATCCACGGAGTCCCAGCAGCCATGAGCTCAGAGACTGGCCCAGTGGCTGT
GGACCCCACATTGAGACGGCGGATCGAGCCCCATGAGTTTGAGGTATTCTTCGATCCGAGAGAGCTCCGC
AAGGAGACCTGCCTGCTTTACGAAATTAATTGGGGGGGCCGGCACTCCATTTGGCGACATACATCACAGA
ACACTAACAAGCACGTCGAAGTCAACTTCATCGAGAAGTTCACGACAGAAAGATATTTCTGTCCGAACAC
AAGGTGCAGCATTACCTGGTTTCTCAGCTGGAGCCCATGCGGCGAATGTAGTAGGGCCATCACTGAATTC
CTGTCAAGGTATCCCCACGTCACTCTGTTTATTTACATCGCAAGGCTGTACCACCACGCTGACCCCCGCA
ATCGACAAGGCCTGCGGGATTTGATCTCTTCAGGTGTGACTATCCAAATTATGACTGAGCAGGAGTCAGG
ATACTGCTGGAGAAACTTTGTGAATTATAGCCCGAGTAATGAAGCCCACTGGCCTAGGTATCCCCATCTG
TGGGTACGACTGTACGTTCTTGAACTGTACTGCATCATACTGGGCCTGCCTCCTTGTCTCAACATTCTGA
GAAGGAAGCAGCCACAGCTGACATTCTTTACCATCGCTCTTCAGTCTTGTCATTACCAGCGACTGCCCCC
ACACATTCTCTGGGCCACCGGGTTGAAAAGCGGCAGCGAGACTCCCGGGACCTCAGAGTCCGCCACACCC
GAAAGTGACAAGAAGTACAGCATCGGCCTGGCCATCGGCACCAACTCTGTGGGCTGGGCCGTGATCACCG
ACGAGTACAAGGTGCCCAGCAAGAAATTCAAGGTGCTGGGCAACACCGACCGGCACAGCATCAAGAAGAA
CCTGATCGGAGCCCTGCTGTTCGACAGCGGCGAAACAGCCGAGGCCACCCGGCTGAAGAGAACCGCCAGA
AGAAGATACACCAGACGGAAGAACCGGATCTGCTATCTGCAAGAGATCTTCAGCAACGAGATGGCCAAGG
TGGACGACAGCTTCTTCCACAGACTGGAAGAGTCCTTCCTGGTGGAAGAGGATAAGAAGCACGAGCGGCA
CCCCATCTTCGGCAACATCGTGGACGAGGTGGCCTACCACGAGAAGTACCCCACCATCTACCACCTGAGA
AAGAAACTGGTGGACAGCACCGACAAGGCCGACCTGCGGCTGATCTATCTGGCCCTGGCCCACATGATCA
AGTTCCGGGGCCACTTCCTGATCGAGGGCGACCTGAACCCCGACAACAGCGACGTGGACAAGCTGTTCAT
CCAGCTGGTGCAGACCTACAACCAGCTGTTCGAGGAAAACCCCATCAACGCCAGCGGCGTGGACGCCAAG
GCCATCCTGTCTGCCAGACTGAGCAAGAGCAGACGGCTGGAAAATCTGATCGCCCAGCTGCCCGGCGAGA
AGAAGAATGGCCTGTTCGGCAACCTGATTGCCCTGAGCCTGGGCCTGACCCCCAACTTCAAGAGCAACTT
CGACCTGGCCGAGGATGCCAAACTGCAGCTGAGCAAGGACACCTACGACGACGACCTGGACAACCTGCTG
GCCCAGATCGGCGACCAGTACGCCGACCTGTTTCTGGCCGCCAAGAACCTGTCCGACGCCATCCTGCTGA
GCGACATCCTGAGAGTGAACACCGAGATCACCAAGGCCCCCCTGAGCGCCTCTATGATCAAGAGATACGA
CGAGCACCACCAGGACCTGACCCTGCTGAAAGCTCTCGTGCGGCAGCAGCTGCCTGAGAAGTACAAAGAG
ATTTTCTTCGACCAGAGCAAGAACGGCTACGCCGGCTACATTGACGGCGGAGCCAGCCAGGAAGAGTTCT
ACAAGTTCATCAAGCCCATCCTGGAAAAGATGGACGGCACCGAGGAACTGCTCGTGAAGCTGAACAGAGA
GGACCTGCTGCGGAAGCAGCGGACCTTCGACAACGGCAGCATCCCCCACCAGATCCACCTGGGAGAGCTG
CACGCCATTCTGCGGCGGCAGGAAGATTTTTACCCATTCCTGAAGGACAACCGGGAAAAGATCGAGAAGA
TCCTGACCTTCCGCATCCCCTACTACGTGGGCCCTCTGGCCAGGGGAAACAGCAGATTCGCCTGGATGAC
CAGAAAGAGCGAGGAAACCATCACCCCCTGGAACTTCGAGGAAGTGGTGGACAAGGGCGCTTCCGCCCAG
AGCTTCATCGAGCGGATGACCAACTTCGATAAGAACCTGCCCAACGAGAAGGTGCTGCCCAAGCACAGCC
TGCTGTACGAGTACTTCACCGTGTATAACGAGCTGACCAAAGTGAAATACGTGACCGAGGGAATGAGAAA
GCCCGCCTTCCTGAGCGGCGAGCAGAAAAAGGCCATCGTGGACCTGCTGTTCAAGACCAACCGGAAAGTG
ACCGTGAAGCAGCTGAAAGAGGACTACTTCAAGAAAATCGAGTGCTTCGACTCCGTGGAAATCTCCGGCG
TGGAAGATCGGTTCAACGCCTCCCTGGGCACATACCACGATCTGCTGAAAATTATCAAGGACAAGGACTT
CCTGGACAATGAGGAAAACGAGGACATTCTGGAAGATATCGTGCTGACCCTGACACTGTTTGAGGACAGA
GAGATGATCGAGGAACGGCTGAAAACCTATGCCCACCTGTTCGACGACAAAGTGATGAAGCAGCTGAAGC
GGCGGAGATACACCGGCTGGGGCAGGCTGAGCCGGAAGCTGATCAACGGCATCCGGGACAAGCAGTCCGG
CAAGACAATCCTGGATTTCCTGAAGTCCGACGGCTTCGCCAACAGAAACTTCATGCAGCTGATCCACGAC
GACAGCCTGACCTTTAAAGAGGACATCCAGAAAGCCCAGGTGTCCGGCCAGGGCGATAGCCTGCACGAGC
ACATTGCCAATCTGGCCGGCAGCCCCGCCATTAAGAAGGGCATCCTGCAGACAGTGAAGGTGGTGGACGA
GCTCGTGAAAGTGATGGGCCGGCACAAGCCCGAGAACATCGTGATCGAAATGGCCAGAGAGAACCAGACC
ACCCAGAAGGGACAGAAGAACAGCCGCGAGAGAATGAAGCGGATCGAAGAGGGCATCAAAGAGCTGGGCA
GCCAGATCCTGAAAGAACACCCAGTGGAAAACACCCAGCTGCAGAACGAGAAGCTGTACCTGTACTACCT
GCAGAATGGGCGGGATATGTACGTGGACCAGGAACTGGACATCAACCGGCTGTCCGACTACGATGTGGAC
CATATCGTGCCTCAGAGCTTTCTGAAGGACGACTCCATCGACAACAAGGTGCTGACCAGAAGCGACAAGA
ACCGGGGCAAGAGCGACAACGTGCCCTCCGAAGAGGTCGTGAAGAAGATGAAGAACTACTGGCGGCAGCT
GCTGAACGCCAAGCTGATTACCCAGAGAAAGTTCGACAATCTGACCAAGGCCGAGAGAGGCGGCCTGAGC
GAACTGGATAAGGCCGGCTTCATCAAGAGACAGCTGGTGGAAACCCGGCAGATCACAAAGCACGTGGCAC
AGATCCTGGACTCCCGGATGAACACTAAGTACGACGAGAATGACAAGCTGATCCGGGAAGTGAAAGTGAT
CACCCTGAAGTCCAAGCTGGTGTCCGATTTCCGGAAGGATTTCCAGTTTTACAAAGTGCGCGAGATCAAC
AACTACCACCACGCCCACGACGCCTACCTGAACGCCGTCGTGGGAACCGCCCTGATCAAAAAGTACCCTA
AGCTGGAAAGCGAGTTCGTGTACGGCGACTACAAGGTGTACGACGTGCGGAAGATGATCGCCAAGAGCGA
GCAGGAAATCGGCAAGGCTACCGCCAAGTACTTCTTCTACAGCAACATCATGAACTTTTTCAAGACCGAG
ATTACCCTGGCCAACGGCGAGATCCGGAAGCGGCCTCTGATCGAGACAAACGGCGAAACCGGGGAGATCG
TGTGGGATAAGGGCCGGGATTTTGCCACCGTGCGGAAAGTGCTGAGCATGCCCCAAGTGAATATCGTGAA
AAAGACCGAGGTGCAGACAGGCGGCTTCAGCAAAGAGTCTATCCTGCCCAAGAGGAACAGCGATAAGCTG
ATCGCCAGAAAGAAGGACTGGGACCCTAAGAAGTACGGCGGCTTCGACAGCCCCACCGTGGCCTATTCTG
TGCTGGTGGTGGCCAAAGTGGAAAAGGGCAAGTCCAAGAAACTGAAGAGTGTGAAAGAGCTGCTGGGGAT
CACCATCATGGAAAGAAGCAGCTTCGAGAAGAATCCCATCGACTTTCTGGAAGCCAAGGGCTACAAAGAA
GTGAAAAAGGACCTGATCATCAAGCTGCCTAAGTACTCCCTGTTCGAGCTGGAAAACGGCCGGAAGAGAA
TGCTGGCCTCTGCCGGCGAACTGCAGAAGGGAAACGAACTGGCCCTGCCCTCCAAATATGTGAACTTCCT
GTACCTGGCCAGCCACTATGAGAAGCTGAAGGGCTCCCCCGAGGATAATGAGCAGAAACAGCTGTTTGTG
GAACAGCACAAGCACTACCTGGACGAGATCATCGAGCAGATCAGCGAGTTCTCCAAGAGAGTGATCCTGG
CCGACGCTAATCTGGACAAAGTGCTGTCCGCCTACAACAAGCACCGGGATAAGCCCATCAGAGAGCAGGC
CGAGAATATCATCCACCTGTTTACCCTGACCAATCTGGGAGCCCCTGCCGCCTTCAAGTACTTTGACACC
ACCATCGACCGGAAGAGGTACACCAGCACCAAAGAGGTGCTGGACGCCACCCTGATCCACCAGAGCATCA
CCGGCCTGTACGAGACACGGATCGACCTGTCTCAGCTGGGAGGCGATTCAGGCGGATCTACTAATCTGTC
AGATATTATTGAAAAGGAGACCGGTAAGCAACTGGTTATCCAGGAATCCATCCTCATGCTCCCAGAGGAG
GTGGAAGAAGTCATTGGGAACAAGCCGGAAAGCGATATACTCGTGCACACCGCCTACGACGAGAGCACCG
ACGAGAATGTCATGCTTCTGACTAGCGACGCCCCTGAATACAAGCCTTGGGCTCTGGTCATACAGGATAG
CAACGGTGAGAACAAGATTAAGATGCTCTCTGGTGGTTCTCCCAAGAAGAAGAGGAAAGTCATGCATGGC
AGCGGCGCCACCAACTTCAGCCTGCTGAAGCAGGCCGGCGACGTGGAGGAGAACCCCGGCCCCATGGTGA
GCAAGGGCGAGGAGCTGTTCACCGGGGTGGTGCCCATCCTGGTCGAGCTGGACGGCGACGTAAACGGCCA
CAAGTTCAGCGTGTCTGGCGAGGGCGAGGGCGATGCCACCTACGGCAAGCTGACCCTGAAGTTCATCTGC
ACCACCGGCAAGCTGCCCGTGCCCTGGCCCACCCTCGTGACCACCCTGACCTACGGCGTGCAGTGCTTCA
GCCGCTACCCCGACCACATGAAGCAGCACGACTTCTTCAAGTCCGCCATGCCCGAAGGCTACGTCCAGGA
GCGCACCATCTTCTTCAAGGACGACGGCAACTACAAGACCCGCGCCGAGGTGAAGTTCGAGGGCGACACC
CTGGTGAACCGCATCGAGCTGAAGGGCATCGACTTCAAGGAGGACGGCAACATCCTGGGGCACAAGCTGG
AGTACAACTACAACAGCCACAACGTCTATATCATGGCCGACAAGCAGAAGAACGGCATCAAGGCGAACTT
CAAGATCCGCCACAACATCGAGGACGGCAGCGTGCAGCTCGCCGACCACTACCAGCAGAACACCCCCATC
GGCGACGGCCCCGTGCTGCTGCCCGACAACCACTACCTGAGCACCCAGTCCGCCCTGAGCAAAGACCCCA
ACGAGAAGCGCGATCACATGGTCCTGCTGGAGTTCGTGACCGCCGCCGGGATCACTCTCGGCATGGACGA
GCTGTACAAGTAATTTAAAGAATTCCGCCCCCCCCCCSYCWCCCTCCCCCCCCCCTAACGTTACTGGCCG
AAGCCGCTTGGAATAAGGCCGGTGTGCGTTTGTCTATATGTTATTTTCCACCATATTGCCGTCTTTTGGC
AATGTGAGGGCCCGGAAACCTGGCCCTGTCTTCTTGACGAGCATTCCTAGGGGTCTTTCCCCTCTCGCCA
AAGGAATGCAAGGTCTGTTGAATGTCGTGAAGGAAGCAGTTCCTCTGGAAGCTTCTTGAAGACAAACAAC
GTCTGTAGCGACCCTTTGCAGGCAGCGGAACCCCCCACCTGGCGACAGGTGCCTCTGCGGCCAAAAGCCA
CGTGTATAAGATACACCTGCAAAGGCGGCACAACCCCAGTGCCACGTTGTGAGTTGGATAGTTGTGGAAA
GAGTCAAATGGCTCTCCTCAAGCGTATTCAACAAGGGGCTGAAGGATGCCCAGAAGGTACCCCATTGTAT
GGGATCTGATCTGGGGCCTCGGTGCACATGCTTTACATGTGTTTAGTCGAGGTTAAAAAAACGTCTAGGC
CCCCCGAACCACGGGGACGTGGTTTTCCTTTGAAAAACACGATGATAATATGGCCACAACCATGACCGAG
TACAAGCCCACGGTGCGCCTCGCCACCCGCGACGACGTCCCCAGGGCCGTACGCACCCTCGCCGCCGCGT
TCGCCGACTACCCCGCCACGCGCCACACCGTCGATCCGGACCGCCACATCGAGCGGGTCACCGAGCTGCA
AGAACTCTTCCTCACGCGCGTCGGGCTCGACATCGGCAAGGTGTGGGTCGCGGACGACGGCGCCGCGGTG
GCGGTCTGGACCACGCCGGAGAGCGTCGAAGCGGGGGCGGTGTTCGCCGAGATCGGCCCGCGCATGGCCG
AGTTGAGCGGTTCCCGGCTGGCCGCGCAGCAACAGATGGAAGGCCTCCTGGCGCCGCACCGGCCCAAGGA
GCCCGCGTGGTTCCTGGCCACCGTCGGCGTCTCGCCCGACCACCAGGGCAAGGGTCTGGGCAGCGCCGTC
GTGCTCCCCGGAGTGGAGGCGGCCGAGCGCGCCGGGGTGCCCGCCTTCCTGGAGACCTCCGCGCCCCGCA
ACCTCCCCTTCTACGAGCGGCTCGGCTTCACCGTCACCGCCGACGTCGAGGTGCCCGAAGGACCGCGCAC
CTGGTGCATGACCCGCAAGCCCGGTGCCTGACGCCCGCCCCACGACCCGCAGCGCCCGACCGAAAGGAGC
GCACGACCCCATGCATCGATGATCTAGAGCTCGCTGATCAGCCTCGACTGTGCCTTCTAGTTGCCAGCCA
TCTGTTGTTTGCCCCTCCCCCGTGCCTTCCTTGACCCTGGAAGGTGCCACTCCCACTGTCCTTTCCTAAT
AAAATGAGGAAATTGCATCGCATTGTCTGAGTAGGTGTCATTCTATTCTGGGGGGTGGGGTGGGGCAGGA
CAGCAAGGGGGAGGATTGGGAAGACAATAGCAGGCATGCTGGGGATGCGGTGGGCTCTATGGCTTCTGAG
GCGGAAAGAACCTGCAGCCCAAGCTTGGCGTAATCATGGTCATAGCTGTTTCCTGTGTGAAATTGTTATC
CGCTCACAATTCCACACAACATACGAGCCGGAAGCATAAAGTGTAAAGCCTGGGGTGCCTAATGAGTGAG
CTAACTCACATTAATTGCGTTGCGCTCACTGCCCGCTTTCCAGTCGGGAAACCTGTCGTGCCAGCGGATC
CGCATCTCAATTAGTCAGCAACCATAGTCCCGCCCCTAACTCCGCCCATCCCGCCCCTAACTCCGCCCAG
TTCCGCCCATTCTCCGCCCCATGGCTGACTAATTTTTTTTATTTATGCAGAGGCCGAGGCCGCCTCGGCC
TCTGAGCTATTCCAGAAGTAGTGAGGAGGCTTTTTTGGAGGCCTAGGCTTTTGCAAAAAGCTAACTTGTT
TATTGCAGCTTATAATGGTTACAAATAAAGCAATAGCATCACAAATTTCACAAATAAAGCATTTTTTTCA
CTGCATTCTAGTTGTGGTTTGTCCAAACTCATCAATGTATCTTATCATGTCTGGATCCGCTGCATTAATG
AATCGGCCAACGCGCGGGGAGAGGCGGTTTGCGTATTGGGCGCTCTTCCGCTTCCTCGCTCACTGACTCG
CTGCGCTCGGTCGTTCGGCTGCGGCGAGCGGTATCAGCTCACTCAAAGGCGGTAATACGGTTATCCACAG
AATCAGGGGATAACGCAGGAAAGAACATGTGAGCAAAAGGCCAGCAAAAGGCCAGGAACCGTAAAAAGGC
CGCGTTGCTGGCGTTTTTCCATAGGCTCCGCCCCCCTGACGAGCATCACAAAAATCGACGCTCAAGTCAG
AGGTGGCGAAACCCGACAGGACTATAAAGATACCAGGCGTTTCCCCCTGGAAGCTCCCTCGTGCGCTCTC
CTGTTCCGACCCTGCCGCTTACCGGATACCTGTCCGCCTTTCTCCCTTCGGGAAGCGTGGCGCTTTCTCA
TAGCTCACGCTGTAGGTATCTCAGTTCGGTGTAGGTCGTTCGCTCCAAGCTGGGCTGTGTGCACGAACCC
CCCGTTCAGCCCGACCGCTGCGCCTTATCCGGTAACTATCGTCTTGAGTCCAACCCGGTAAGACACGACT
TATCGCCACTGGCAGCAGCCACTGGTAACAGGATTAGCAGAGCGAGGTATGTAGGCGGTGCTACAGAGTT
CTTGAAGTGGTGGCCTAACTACGGCTACACTAGAAGAACAGTATTTGGTATCTGCGCTCTGCTGAAGCCA
GTTACCTTCGGAAAAAGAGTTGGTAGCTCTTGATCCGGCAAACAAACCACCGCTGGTAGCGGTGGTTTTT
TTGTTTGCAAGCAGCAGATTACGCGCAGAAAAAAAGGATCTCAAGAAGATCCTTTGATCTTTTCTACGGG
GTCTGACGCTCAGTGGAACGAAAACTCACGTTAAGGGATTTTGGTCATGAGATTATCAAAAAGGATCTTC
ACCTAGATCCTTTTAAATTAAAAATGAAGTTTTAAATCAATCTAAAGTATATATGAGTAAACTTGGTCTG
ACAGTTACCAATGCTTAATCAGTGAGGCACCTATCTCAGCGATCTGTCTATTTCGTTCATCCATAGTTGC
CTGACTCCCCGTCGTGTAGATAACTACGATACGGGAGGGCTTACCATCTGGCCCCAGTGCTGCAATGATA
CCGCGAGACCCACGCTCACCGGCTCCAGATTTATCAGCAATAAACCAGCCAGCCGGAAGGGCCGAGCGCA
GAAGTGGTCCTGCAACTTTATCCGCCTCCATCCAGTCTATTAATTGTTGCCGGGAAGCTAGAGTAAGTAG
TTCGCCAGTTAATAGTTTGCGCAACGTTGTTGCCATTGCTACAGGCATCGTGGTGTCACGCTCGTCGTTT
GGTATGGCTTCATTCAGCTCCGGTTCCCAACGATCAAGGCGAGTTACATGATCCCCCATGTTGTGCAAAA
AAGCGGTTAGCTCCTTCGGTCCTCCGATCGTTGTCAGAAGTAAGTTGGCCGCAGTGTTATCACTCATGGT
TATGGCAGCACTGCATAATTCTCTTACTGTCATGCCATCCGTAAGATGCTTTTCTGTGACTGGTGAGTAC
TCAACCAAGTCATTCTGAGAATAGTGTATGCGGCGACCGAGTTGCTCTTGCCCGGCGTCAATACGGGATA
ATACCGCGCCACATAGCAGAACTTTAAAAGTGCTCATCATTGGAAAACGTTCTTCGGGGCGAAAACTCTC
AAGGATCTTACCGCTGTTGAGATCCAGTTCGATGTAACCCACTCGTGCACCCAACTGATCTTCAGCATCT
TTTACTTTCACCAGCGTTTCTGGGTGAGCAAAAACAGGAAGGCAAAATGCCGCAAAAAAGGGAATAAGGG
CGACACGGAAATGTTGAATACTCATACTCTTCCTTTTTCAATGACCGCTTTGGAAAAACAAAGACTGTAT
TTCCTGGAAATTAATGTTTATTCAATAAACTGTGTATTCAGCTATATTCACATAGTGGTGAGGCTGAAAT
GAGGCGGGAAGAGGCGGTTGGGGCTTAATTATATCAATTTGGGTGGCCCCACAGCGCCTCCAAGGCGCCA
GTCCTGTTTTGACAAGTTGCCTCTGGAAGCCTCTCTTCTTTTTCTCCAGAGTAAGCGGAGGCCAGGGGCC
CCCGGCCTCTGCTTAATACTAAAAAAAACAGCTG
